>Addgene plasmid #54773 | cyRFPH61-C1 | depositor partial sequence | sequence record 85170 | insert sequence
CCCAGCTTAGTGACGTCAGATCCGCTAGCGCTACCGGTCGCCACCATGGTGAGCAAGGGCGAGGAGCTGA
TCAAGGAGAACATGAGAAGCAAGCTGTACCTGGAAGGCAGCGTGAACGGCCACCAGTTCAAGTGCACCCA
CGAAGGGGAGGGCAAGCCCTACGAGGGCAAGCAGACCAACAGGATCAAGGTGGTGGAGGGAGGCCCCCTG
CCGTTCGCATTCGACATCCTGGCCACCCACTTTATGTACGGGAGCAAGGTGTTCATCAAGTACCCCGCCG
ACCTCCCCGATTATTTTAAGCAGTCCTTCCCTGAGGGCTTCACATGGGAGAGAGTCATGGTGTTCGAAGA
CGGGGGCGTGCTGACCGCCACCCAGGACACCAGCCTCCAGGACGGCGAGCTCATCTACAACGTCAAGGTC
AGAGGGGTGAACTTCCCAGCCAACGGCCCCGTGATGCAGAAGAAAACACTGGGCTGGGAGCCCAGCACCG
AGACCATGTACCCCGCTGACGGCGGCCTGGAAGGCAGATGCGACAAGGCCCTGAAGCTCGTGGGCGGGGG
CCACCTGCACGTCAACTTCAAGACCACATACAAGTCCAAGAAACCCGTGAAGATGCCCGGCGTCCACTAC
GTGGACCGCAGACTGGAAAGAATCAAGGAGGCCGACAACGAGACCTACGTCGAGCAGTACGAGCACGCTG
TGGCCAGATACTCCAACCTGGGCGGAGGCATGGACGAGCTGTACAAGTCCGGACTCAGATCTCGAGCTCA
AGCTTCGAATTCTGCAGTCGACGGTACCGCGGGCCCGGGATCCACCGGATCTAGATAACTGATCATAATC
AGCCATACCACATTTGTAGAGGTTTTACTTGCTTT
