>Addgene plasmid #54773 | cyRFPH61-C1 | addgene partial sequence | sequence record 90827 | CMV-F 5'-CGCAAATGGGCGGTAGGCGTG-3'
GTGAACCGTCAGATCCGCTAGCGCTACCGGTCGCCACCATGGTGAGCAAGGGCGAGGAGCTGATCAAGGA
GAACATGAGAAGCAAGCTGTACCTGGAAGGCAGCGTGAACGGCCACCAGTTCAAGTGCACCCACGAAGGG
GAGGGCAAGCCCTACGAGGGCAAGCAGACCAACAGGATCAAGGTGGTGGAGGGAGGCCCCCTGCCGTTCG
CATTCGACATCCTGGCCACCCACTTTATGTACGGGAGCAAGGTGTTCATCAAGTACCCCGCCGACCTCCC
CGATTATTTTAAGCAGTCCTTCCCTGAGGGCTTCACATGGGAGAGAGTCATGGTGTTCGAAGACGGGGGC
GTGCTGACCGCCACCCAGGACACCAGCCTCCAGGACGGCGAGCTCATCTACAACGTCAAGGTCAGAGGGG
TGAACTTCCCAGCCAACGGCCCCGTGATGCAGAAGAAAACACTGGGCTGGGAGCCCAGCACCGAGACCAT
GTACCCCGCTGACGGCGGCCTGGAAGGCAGATGCGACAAGGCCCTGAAGCTCGTGGGCGGGGGCCACCTG
CACGTCAACTTCAAGACCACATACAAGTCCAAGAAACCCGTGAAGATGCCCGGCGTCCACTACGTGGACC
GCAGACTGGAAAGAATCAAGGAGGCCGACAACGAGACCTACGTCGAGCAGTACGAGCACGCTGTGGCCAG
ATACTCCAACCTGGGCGGAGGCATGGACGAGCTGTACAAGTCCGGACTCAGATCTCG
