[The description below was written by a language model from this plasmid's Addgene catalogue record.]
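Description:
cyRFPH61-C1 is an empty mammalian expression backbone of about 4.75 kb, designed as a "C1"-style cloning vector for building fluorescent fusion proteins. It carries the coding sequence for the fluorescent protein cyRFPH61 on the backbone, positioned so that it sits at the N terminus of the fusion. A gene of interest is therefore cloned downstream of, and in frame with, the fluorescent protein, giving a product in which cyRFPH61 precedes the protein being studied. No insert is present in the deposited plasmid. The record gives an excitation maximum of 506 nm and an emission maximum of 586 nm, a wide gap between excitation and emission: the protein is excited with blue-green light and emits in the orange-red range.

The plasmid is propagated in standard E. coli cloning strains as a high-copy plasmid under kanamycin selection. In mammalian cells, a neomycin resistance marker allows G418 selection of stable transfectants. The record does not include a feature table, so the promoter driving the fusion, the polyadenylation signal, the origin of replication and the composition of the cloning site are not stated. The naming convention suggests a conventional C1-type fluorescent protein vector layout, but this cannot be confirmed from the fields given.

Typical uses are making N-terminally tagged fusions for live-cell or fixed-cell imaging of protein localization and dynamics after transient or stable transfection. With no insert, the vector can serve as a control expressing the fluorescent protein alone.
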