Addgene plasmid #54773: cyRFPH61-C1
Purpose: (Empty Backbone) Localization: C1 Cloning Vector, Excitation: 506, Emission: 586
Depositing lab: Michael Davidson.
Backbone
  Vector backbone: cyRFPH61-C1
  Backbone size (bp): 4750
  Vector type: Mammalian Expression
  Selectable markers: Neomycin (select with G418)
  Tag / fusion protein: cyRFPH61 (N terminal on backbone)
Growth in bacteria
  Bacterial resistance: Kanamycin, 50 μg/mL
  Growth temperature: 37°C
  Growth strain: DH5alpha
  Copy number: High Copy
Gene/Insert
  Gene/Insert name: None
  Tag / fusion protein: cyRFPH61 (N terminal on backbone)
Terms and licenses: Academic/Nonprofit Terms; Industry Terms
Depositor comments: . Excitation = 506; Emission = 586
How to cite: cyRFPH61-C1 was a gift from Michael Davidson (Addgene plasmid # 54773)
